Addgene plasmid #39648: KHBD00553
Depositing lab: Bart Deplancke. Depositing organization: Swiss Federal Institute of Technology (EPFL). Publication: Automated protein-DNA interaction screening of Drosophila regulatory elements. Korneel Hens, Jean-Daniel Feuz, Alina Isakova, Antonina Lagovitina, Andreas Massouras, Julien Bryois, Patrick Callaerts, Susan E. Celniker, Bart Deplancke. Nat Methods. 2011 Oct 30;8(12):1065-70. 10.1038/nmeth.1763 PubMed 22037703.
Backbone
  Vector backbone: pDONR221
  Backbone manufacturer: Invitrogen
  Backbone size w/o insert (bp): 2536
  Vector type: Gateway DONR vector
Growth in bacteria
  Bacterial resistance: Kanamycin, 50 μg/mL
  Growth temperature: 37°C
  Growth strain: DH5alpha
  Copy number: High Copy
Gene/Insert
  Gene/Insert name: CG1343 (alt names: FBgn0020378; Sp1)
  Species: D. melanogaster (fly)
  Insert size (bp): 1560
  Entrez Gene: Sp1 (a.k.a. Dmel_CG1343, CG1343, D-Sp1, D-Sp8, D.Sp1, Dmel\CG1343, SP1, dSp1, sp1)
  Promoter: none
  Cloning method: Gateway Cloning
  Sequencing primers: 5′ M13-F20; 3′ M13R
Terms and licenses: Academic/Nonprofit Terms; Industry Terms: Not Available to Industry
Depositor comments: Please note that the ORFs in this collection were cloned open-ended (without a stop codon).
How to cite: KHBD00553 was a gift from Bart Deplancke (Addgene plasmid # 39648 ; http://n2t.net/addgene:39648 ; RRID:Addgene_39648)
