[The description below was written by a language model from this plasmid's Addgene catalogue record.]
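Description:
KHBD00553 is a Gateway entry clone built in the pDONR221 backbone (Invitrogen), carrying the open reading frame of the Drosophila melanogaster gene CG1343, also known as Sp1 (FBgn0020378). The insert is recorded as about 1,560 bp in a backbone of about 2,536 bp without insert. The plasmid is maintained in E. coli as a high-copy vector under kanamycin selection. It was made by Gateway recombination cloning, which in a pDONR-type vector normally replaces the donor cassette with the ORF and leaves it flanked by attL recombination sites. No feature table is supplied, so the exact site arrangement is not documented here. M13 forward and reverse primer sites on either side of the insert are listed for sequence verification.

The record lists no promoter, which fits the role of an entry clone: it is a storage and shuttle form of the coding sequence, not an expression construct. The depositor notes that ORFs in this collection were cloned open-ended, without a stop codon. After an LR recombination into a suitable destination vector, the Sp1 coding sequence can therefore be read through into a C-terminal tag or fusion partner, and it also remains compatible with N-terminal fusions supplied by the destination vector. The plasmid belongs to a Drosophila ORF collection associated with work on automated protein-DNA interaction screening of fly regulatory elements. This suggests its main use is as a source clone for moving this gene into vectors for such screens or other expression systems. The specific destination vectors are not stated in the record.
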