>Addgene plasmid #39648 | KHBD00553 | depositor partial sequence | sequence record 50088 | KHBD00553 sequence 1560 bps
ATGGACAACCATCACATGCATCAGGGTCTCCTGGGTAAAGTGGAGGCGGGTGCGGCTGCCTTTGGCGGTG
TCTATTCGCGTCATCCGTACGATTGGCCCTTCAATGCGGTTACCCACAAGGAGGCGGCCAGCGTGAATTC
CGGCTGGTGGGACATGCACAGTGCCGCCGGATCCTGGCTGGATATGGGTGGTGCGGGCATGCACTCAACA
ATGGCCAATTATGCGAGTGAGAACTATAGCTCCGCATTGAGTCATTCGCTGTTGGGATCGGGACAACATT
TGCTGCAGGACACCTACAAGAGCATGTTGCCCGGCCAGGGAGTTGGCGTTGGTGTGGGCGTTGGCATGGG
TGGCTTCTCCCTGCCTCACAGTTCACCATCGGCGGCAGCAGCAGCTGCGGCCACAGCGGCAGCGGCGGCG
GGTGGCTCCCCCCAGGGTGGTTCACCATCGACACCATCACCCAGATCCCAAAGGCGTTATGCCGGACGGG
CCACATGCGATTGCCCGAATTGCCAGGAGGCGGAACGCCTGGGTCCCGCTGGCGTTCATCTGCGCAAAAA
GAACATCCATTCGTGTCACATACCTGGCTGTGGCAAAGTGTATGGAAAGACGTCACATCTGAAGGCTCAC
CTGCGGTGGCACACCGGCGAGCGTCCCTTTGTGTGCAACTGGCTGTTCTGCGGCAAGCGTTTCACACGCT
CCGACGAGCTGCAACGGCATTTGAGGACGCACACCGGCGAGAAGCGCTTTGCATGCCCCGTGTGCAATAA
GCGCTTTATGCGCAGCGACCATTTGGCCAAGCACGTGAAGACGCACAATGGCACGGCCAATCACCAGGCC
AATGGCCACAATGGTGGGCTGAAGAAGGGCTCCTCGGAGTCGTGTAGCGACTCGGAGGAGGCCGCCAACC
AGTCGGGCGAGTCCAACGGGCTGGGCGGCGTGGGCAGTGGCCCACAGACGGGCGGGGCCGGTGGCGGCGG
GGGTGGCTCTAGTTCGGGCAATGGTGCTGGTACGTTAGCGGTATCGGGATCGGTGACCACCGGAGCGGGA
GCTGGATCCGGTACGGGTAGCTCCAATTCCAATTCCAATTCCGGTGGCTCAAGCGGTTCCGTTAGCGGTT
CCGTATCCGGTTCTGGCAGCCATCCCGGCACCCCGACCTCGCTGCACGCGCACAGCGCCAATGGCACGTC
CAGCAGCCTGCTGGGCGGCGGTCTGCACCTGGCCACGCCGCACCAGATGGTCGCCGCGGGCGGTTCGCCG
GTGATGCTTCACCAGCAGCAGCAGCAGCAGCAACATCAGCAGCAACAGCAGCAACAGCAGCAGCAGCAGC
ATCAACAGCAGCAACAGCAGCAACATCAACAGCAGCAGCAGCAACATCAGCAGCAGCAGCAGCAACACCA
CCAGCAACAGCAGCAGCATCATCACCAGCAATTTGGCCAGCAGCAGCATCCCCATGCCCATCACCTGCAC
CACCATGCCCACCACGCGCACCACCTGGCCACCGGCGGCTCACCCGGTCTGGATCCCAGCTCCCTTGTGG
ATATAAAGCCACCGATGGTT
