>Addgene plasmid #39648 | KHBD00553 | addgene partial sequence | sequence record 52566 | M13-F20 5'-TGTAAAACGACGGCCAGT-3'
GATTTTATTTTGACTGATAGTGACCTGTTCGTTGCAACAAATTGATGAGCAATGCTTTTTTATAATGCCA
ACTTTGTACAAAAAAGTTGGCACCATGGACAACCATCACATGCATCAGGGTCTCCTGGGTAAAGTGGAGG
CGGGTGCGGCTGCCTTTGGCGGTGTCTATTCGCGTCATCCGTACGATTGGCCCTTCAATGCGGTTACCCA
CAAGGAGGCGGCCAGCGTGAATTCCGGCTGGTGGGACATGCACAGTGCCGCCGGATCCTGGCTGGATATG
GGTGGTGCGGGCATGCACTCAACAATGGCCAATTATGCGAGTGAGAACTATAGCTCCGCATTGAGTCATT
CGCTGTTGGGATCGGGACAACATTTGCTGCAGGACACCTACAAGAGCATGTTGCCCGGCCAGGGAGTTGG
CGTTGGTGTGGGCGTTGGCATGGGTGGCTTCTCCCTGCCTCACAGTTCACCATCGGCGGCAGCAGCAGCT
GCGGCCACAGCGGCAGCGGCGGCGGGTGGCTCCCCCCAGGGTGGTTCACCATCGACACCATCACCCAGAT
CCCAAAGGCGTTATGCCGGACGGGCCACATGCGATTGCCCGAATTGCCAGGAGGCGGAACGCCTGGGTCC
CGCTGGCGTTCATCTGCGCAAAAAGAACATCCATTCGTGTCACATACCTGGCTGTGGCAAAGTGTATGGA
AAGACGTCACATCTGAAGGCTCACCTGCGGTGGCACACCGGCGAGCGTCCCTTTGTGTGCAACTGGCTGT
TCTGCGGCAAGCGTTTCACACGCTCCGACGAGCTGCAACGGCATTTGAGGACGCACACCGGCGAGAAGCG
CTTTGCATGCCCCGTGTGCA
